>Addgene plasmid #146976 | pAc5.1B-EGFP-DmXRN1_1323-1355-V5His6_N | depositor full sequence | sequence record 289423 | Full Sequence
CTTCAAGGAATTAATTCTATATTCTAAAAACACAAATGATACTTCTAAAAAAAATCATGAATGGCATCAA
CTCTGAATCAAATCTTTGCAGATGCACCTACTTCTCATTTCCACTGTCACATCATTTTTCCAGATCTCGC
TGCCTGTTATGTGGCCCACAAACCAAGACACGTTTTATGGCCATTAAAGCTGGCTGATCGTCGCCAAACA
CCAAATACATATCAATATGTACATTCGAGAAAGAAGCGATCAAAGAAGCGTCTTCGGGCGAGTAGGAGAA
TGCGGAGGAGAAGGAGAACGAGCTGATCTAGTATCTCTCCACAATCCAATGCCAACTGACCAACTGGCCA
TATTCGGAGCAATTTGAAGCCAATTTCCATCGCCTGGCGATCGCTCCATTCTTGGCTATATGTTTTTCAC
CGTTCCCGGGGCCATTTTCAAAGACTCGTCGGTAAGATAAGATTGTGTCACTCGCTGTCTCTCTTCATTT
GTCGAAGAATGCTGAGGAATTTCGCGATGACGTCGGCGAGTATTTTGAAGAATGAGAATAATTTGTATTT
ATACGAAAATCAGTTAGTGGAATTTTCTACAAAAACATGTTATCTATAGATAATTTTGTTGCAAAATATG
TTGACTATGACAAAGATTGTATGTATATACCTTTAATGTATTCTCATTTTCTTATGTATTTATAATGGCA
ATGATGATACTGATGATATTTTAAGATGATGCCAGACCACAGGCTGATTTCTGCGTCTTTTGCCGAACGC
AGTGCATGTGCGGTTGTTGTTTTTTGGAATAGTTTCAATTTTCGGACTGTCCGCTTTGATTTCAGTTTCT
TGGCTTATTCAAAAAGCAAAGTAAAGCCAAAAAAGCGAGATGGCAATACCAAATGCGGCAAAACGGTAGT
GGAAGGAAAGGGGTGCGGGGCAGCGGAAGGAAGGGTGGGGCGGGGCGTGGCGGGGTCTGTGGCTGGGCGC
GACGTCACCGACGTTGGAGCCACTCCTTTGACCATGTGTGCGTGTGTGTATTATTCGTGTCTCGCCACTC
GCCGGTTGTTTTTTTCTTTTTATCTCGCTCTCTCTAGCGCCATCTCGTACGCATGCTCAACGCACCGCAT
GTTGCCGTGTCCTTTATGCGTCATTTTGGCTCGAAATAGGCAATTATTTAAACAAAGATTAGTCAACGAA
AACGCTAAAATAAATAAGTCTACAATATGGTTACTTATTGCCATGTGTGTGCAGCCAACGATAGCAACAA
AAGCAACAACACAGTGGCTTTCCCTCTTTCACTTTTTGTTTGCAAGCGCGTGCGAGCAAGACGGCACGAC
CGGCAAACGCAATTACGCTGACAAAGAGCAGACGAAGTTTTGGCCGAAAAACATCAAGGCGCCTGATACG
AATGCATTTGCAATAACAATTGCGATATTTAATATTGTTTATGAAGCTGTTTGACTTCAAAACACACAAA
AAAAAAAATAAAACAAATTATTTGAAAGAGAATTAGGAATCGGACAGCTTATCGTTACGGGCTAACAGCA
CACCGAGACGAAATAGCTTACCTGACGTCACAGCCTCTGGAAGAACTGCCGCCAAGCAGAGAGAGAGAGA
AAAAGAGGGAGAGCAGCTTAGACCGCATGTGCTTGTGTGTGAGGCGTCTCTCTCTTCGTCTCCTGTTTGC
GCAAACGCATAGACTGCACTGAGAAAATCGATTACCTATTTTTTATGAATGAATATTTGCACTATTACTA
TTCAAAACTATTAAGATAGCAATCACATTCAATAGCCAAATACTATACCACCTGAGCGATGCAACGAAAT
GATCAATTTGAGCAAAAATGCTGCATATTTAGGACGGCATCATTATAGAAATGCTTCTTGCTGTGTACTT
TTCTCTCGTCTGGCAGCTGTTTCGCCGTTATTGTTAAAACCGGCTTAAGTTAGGTGTGTTTTCTACGACT
AGTGATGCCCCTACTAGAAGATGTGTGTTGCACAAATGTCCCTGAATAACCAATTTGAAGTGCAGATAGC
AGTAAACGTAAGCTAATATGAATATTATTTAACTGTAATGTTTTAATATCGCTGGACATTACTAATAAAC
CCACTATAAACACATGTACATATGTATGTTTTGGCATACAATGAGTAGTTGGGGAAAAAATGTGTAAAAG
CACCGTGACCATCACAGCATAAAGATAACCAGCTGAAGTATCGAATATGAGTAACCCCCAAATTGAATCA
CATGCCGCAACTGATAGGACCCATGGAAGTACACTCTTCATGGCGATATACAAGACACACACAAGCACGA
ACACCCAGTTGCGGAGGAAATTCTCCGTAAATGAAAACCCAATCGGCGAACAATTCATACCCATATATGG
TAAAAGTTTTGAACGCGACTTGAGAGCGGAGAGCATTGCGGCTGATAAGGTTTTAGCGCTAAGCGGGCTT
TATAAAACGGGCTGCGGGACCAGTTTTCATATCACTACCGTTTGAGTTCTTGTGCTGTGTGGATACTCCT
CCCGACACAAAGCCGCTCCATCAGCCAGCAGTCGTCTAATCCAGAGACCCCGGATCGGGGTACCAACATG
GTGAGCAAGGGCGAGGAGCTGTTCACCGGGGTGGTGCCCATCCTGGTCGAGCTGGACGGCGACGTAAACG
GCCACAAGTTCAGCGTGTCCGGCGAGGGCGAGGGCGATGCCACCTACGGCAAGCTGACCCTGAAGTTCAT
CTGCACCACCGGCAAGCTGCCCGTGCCCTGGCCCACCCTCGTGACCACCCTGACCTACGGCGTGCAGTGC
TTCAGCCGCTACCCCGACCACATGAAGCAGCACGACTTCTTCAAGTCCGCCATGCCCGAAGGCTACGTCC
AGGAGCGCACCATCTTCTTCAAGGACGACGGCAACTACAAGACCCGCGCCGAGGTGAAGTTCGAGGGCGA
CACCCTGGTGAACCGCATCGAGCTGAAGGGCATCGACTTCAAGGAGGACGGCAACATCCTGGGGCACAAG
CTGGAGTACAACTACAACAGCCACAACGTCTATATCATGGCCGACAAGCAGAAGAACGGCATCAAGGTGA
ACTTCAAGATCCGCCACAACATCGAGGACGGCAGCGTGCAGCTCGCCGACCACTACCAGCAGAACACCCC
CATCGGCGACGGCCCCGTGCTGCTGCCCGACAACCACTACCTGAGCACCCAGTCCGCCCTGAGCAAAGAC
CCCAACGAGAAGCGCGATCACATGGTCCTGCTGGAGTTCGTGACCGCCGCCGGGATCACTCTCGGCATGG
ACGAGCTGTACAAGCCAAGCTTGCTACTTCAACAGCAAAGAGCTCCGTTTCCCGGACAAATGCCCAATCT
ACCCAAGCCACCGCTCTTCTGGCAGCAAGAGGCGCAGAAGCAGGAGGCGCTGGATATCCAGCACAGTGGC
GGCCGCTCGAGTCTAGAGGGCCCGCGGTTCGAAGGTAAGCCTATCCCTAACCCTCTCCTCGGTCTCGATT
CTACGCGTACCGGTCATCATCACCATCACCATTGAGTTTAAACCCGCTGATCAGCCTCGACTGTGCCTTC
TAAGGCCTGAGCTCGCTGATCAGCCTCGATCGAGGATCCAGACATGATAAGATACATTGATGAGTTTGGA
CAAACCACAACTAGAATGCAGTGAAAAAAATGCTTTATTTGTGAAATTTGTGATGCTATTGCTTTATTTG
TAACCATTATAAGCTGCAATAAACAAGTTAACAACAACAATTGCATTCATTTTATGTTTCAGGTTCAGGG
GGAGGTGTGGGAGGTTTTTTAAAGCAAGTAAAACCTCTACAAATGTGGTATGGCTGATTATGATCAGTCG
ACCGATGCCCTTGAGAGCCTTCAACCCAGTCAGCTCCTTCCGGTGGGCGCGGGGCATGACTATCGTCGCC
GCACTTATGACTGTCTTCTTTATCATGCAACTCGTAGGACAGGTGCCGGCAGCGCTCTGGGTCATTTTCG
GCGAGGACCGCTTTCGCTGGAGCGCGACGATGATCGGCCTGTCGCTTGCGGTATTCGGAATCTTGCACGC
CCTCGCTCAAGCCTTCGTCACTGGTCCCGCCACCAAACGTTTCGGCGAGAAGCAGGCCATTATCGCCGGC
ATGGCGGCCGACGCGCTGGGCTACGTCTTGCTGGCGTTCGCGACGCGAGGCTGGATGGCCTTCCCCATTA
TGATTCTTCTCGCTTCCGGCGGCATCGGGATGCCCGCGTTGCAGGCCATGCTGTCCAGGCAGGTAGATGA
CGACCATCAGGGACAGCTTCAAGGATCGCTCGCGGCTCTTACCAGCCAGCAAAAGGCCAGGAACCGTAAA
AAGGCCGCGTTGCTGGCGTTTTTCCATAGGCTCCGCCCCCCTGACGAGCATCACAAAAATCGACGCTCAA
GTCAGAGGTGGCGAAACCCGACAGGACTATAAAGATACCAGGCGTTTCCCCCTGGAAGCTCCCTCGTGCG
CTCTCCTGTTCCGACCCTGCCGCTTACCGGATACCTGTCCGCCTTTCTCCCTTCGGGAAGCGTGGCGCTT
TCTCAATGCTCACGCTGTAGGTATCTCAGTTCGGTGTAGGTCGTTCGCTCCAAGCTGGGCTGTGTGCACG
AACCCCCCGTTCAGCCCGACCGCTGCGCCTTATCCGGTAACTATCGTCTTGAGTCCAACCCGGTAAGACA
CGACTTATCGCCACTGGCAGCAGCCACTGGTAACAGGATTAGCAGAGCGAGGTATGTAGGCGGTGCTACA
GAGTTCTTGAAGTGGTGGCCTAACTACGGCTACACTAGAAGGACAGTATTTGGTATCTGCGCTCTGCTGA
AGCCAGTTACCTTCGGAAAAAGAGTTGGTAGCTCTTGATCCGGCAAACAAACCACCGCTGGTAGCGGTGG
TTTTTTTGTTTGCAAGCAGCAGATTACGCGCAGAAAAAAAGGATCTCAAGAAGATCCTTTGATCTTTTCT
ACGGGGTCTGACGCTCAGTGGAACGAAAACTCACGTTAAGGGATTTTGGTCATGAGATTATCAAAAAGGA
TCTTCACCTAGATCCTTTTAAATTAAAAATGAAGTTTTAAATCAATCTAAAGTATATATGAGTAAACTTG
GTCTGACAGTTACCAATGCTTAATCAGTGAGGCACCTATCTCAGCGATCTGTCTATTTCGTTCATCCATA
GTTGCCTGACTCCCCGTCGTGTAGATAACTACGATACGGGAGGGCTTACCATCTGGCCCCAGTGCTGCAA
TGATACCGCGAGACCCACGCTCACCGGCTCCAGATTTATCAGCAATAAACCAGCCAGCCGGAAGGGCCGA
GCGCAGAAGTGGTCCTGCAACTTTATCCGCCTCCATCCAGTCTATTAATTGTTGCCGGGAAGCTAGAGTA
AGTAGTTCGCCAGTTAATAGTTTGCGCAACGTTGTTGCCATTGCTGCAGGCATCGTGGTGTCACGCTCGT
CGTTTGGTATGGCTTCATTCAGCTCCGGTTCCCAACGATCAAGGCGAGTTACATGATCCCCCATGTTGTG
CAAAAAAGCGGTTAGCTCCTTCGGTCCTCCGATCGTTGTCAGAAGTAAGTTGGCCGCAGTGTTATCACTC
ATGGTTATGGCAGCACTGCATAATTCTCTTACTGTCATGCCATCCGTAAGATGCTTTTCTGTGACTGGTG
AGTACTCAACCAAGTCATTCTGAGAATAGTGTATGCGGCGACCGAGTTGCTCTTGCCCGGCGTCAACACG
GGATAATACCGCGCCACATAGCAGAACTTTAAAAGTGCTCATCATTGGAAAACGTTCTTCGGGGCGAAAA
CTCTCAAGGATCTTACCGCTGTTGAGATCCAGTTCGATGTAACCCACTCGTGCACCCAACTGATCTTCAG
CATCTTTTACTTTCACCAGCGTTTCTGGGTGAGCAAAAACAGGAAGGCAAAATGCCGCAAAAAAGGGAAT
AAGGGCGACACGGAAATGTTGAATACTCATACTCTTCCTTTTTCAATATTATTGAAGCATTTATCAGGGT
TATTGTCTCATGAGCGGATACATATTTGAATGTATTTAGAAAAATAAACAAATAGGGGTTCCGCGCACAT
TTCCCCGAAAAGTGCCACCTGACGTCTAAGAAACCATTATTATCATGACATTAACCTATAAAAATAGGCG
TATCACGAGGCCCTTTCGT
Features (pLannotate 1.2.2; 9 found; start..end, strand, type, name):
     56..2568    +  promoter       Ac5 promoter: Drosophila melanogaster actin 5C promoter
   2588..3304    +  CDS            EGFP: EGFP is a basic (constitutively fluorescent) green fluorescent protein published in 1996, derived from Aequorea victoria. It is reported to be a rapidly-maturing weak dimer with moderate acid sensitivity.
   3464..3505    +  CDS            V5 tag: epitope tag from simian virus 5
   3605..3739    -  polyA_signal   SV40 poly(A) signal: SV40 polyadenylation signal
   3762..3846    -  CDS            large T antigen (fragment): large T antigen from SV40 (simian virus 40)
   3847..4317    +  CDS            TcR (fragment): tetracycline efflux protein; tet; confers resistance to tetracycline
   4361..4949    -  rep_origin     ori: high-copy-number ColE1/pMB1/pBR322/pUC origin of replication
   5120..5980    -  CDS            AmpR: β-lactamase; bla; confers resistance to ampicillin, carbenicillin, and related antibiotics
   5981..6085    -  promoter       AmpR promoter: bla
