[The description below was written by a language model from this plasmid's Addgene catalogue record and pLannotate feature annotations shown in this document.]
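Description:
pAc5.1B-EGFP-DmXRN1_1323-1355-V5His6_N is an insect-cell expression plasmid of about 6.2 kb. The catalogue lists the backbone as unknown, although the name and the annotated parts point to a pAc5.1-type vector. It is propagated in E. coli through a ColE1/pUC-family origin and selected with ampicillin via the β-lactamase gene and its native promoter. The feature annotation describes the origin as high-copy, whereas the catalogue entry lists the plasmid as low copy. No marker for selection in insect cells is annotated. Short fragments matching a tetracycline resistance gene and SV40 large T antigen also appear, and these look like non-functional backbone remnants.

Expression is driven by the Drosophila melanogaster actin 5C promoter, a strong constitutive promoter commonly used in fly cell lines. Immediately downstream lies the EGFP coding sequence, followed by an unannotated gap that is the expected position of the insert: a short fragment of Drosophila XRN1 (pacman, pcm), the 5'-to-3' exoribonuclease, covering residues 1323–1355 and based on transcript variant A according to the depositor. A V5 epitope tag follows, and the name indicates a His6 tag after it, though that tag is not separately annotated. Whether the V5/His6 sequence is translated in frame with the fusion or preceded by a stop codon cannot be determined from the record. An SV40 polyadenylation signal sits downstream of the cassette, annotated on the reverse strand.

The construct therefore produces an N-terminally EGFP-tagged peptide from the C-terminal region of XRN1. Such a fusion can be followed by fluorescence or captured through GFP, but beyond insect expression of this fragment the record does not state a specific experimental purpose. The depositor cautions that the supplied sequence may be theoretical.
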