Addgene plasmid #146976: pAc5.1B-EGFP-DmXRN1_1323-1355-V5His6_N
Purpose: Insect Expression of DmXRN1_1323-1355
Depositing lab: Elisa Izaurralde. Depositing organization: Max Planck Institute for Developmental Biology.
Backbone
  Vector backbone: Unknown
  Vector type: Insect Expression
Growth in bacteria
  Bacterial resistance: Ampicillin, 100 μg/mL
  Growth temperature: 37°C
  Growth strain: DH5alpha
  Copy number: Low Copy
Gene/Insert
  Gene/Insert name: DmXRN1_1323-1355 (alt name: pacman)
  Species: D. melanogaster (fly)
  Entrez Gene: pcm (a.k.a. Dmel_CG3291, CG3291, DmXrn1, Dmel\CG3291, Pcm, XRN1, XRN1/pcm, Xrn1, Xrn1p)
  Cloning method: Unknown
Terms and licenses: Academic/Nonprofit Terms; Industry Terms: Not Available to Industry
Depositor comments: sequence given by NCBI:NM_078684 variant A. Plasmids from this collection were made available to the research community and donated after the lab closed. Please note that the sequence provided by the depositing laboratory may be theoretical/predicted or based on Sanger sequencing results. There may be discrepancies between sequencing results obtained by Addgene and the depositor sequence. If an Addgene verified sequence is not available, please contact before placing your order to request that our lab fully sequence the plasmid.
How to cite: pAc5.1B-EGFP-DmXRN1_1323-1355-V5His6_N was a gift from Elisa Izaurralde (Addgene plasmid # 146976 ; http://n2t.net/addgene:146976 ; RRID:Addgene_146976)
